>Addgene plasmid #186131 | p130Cas | addgene full sequence | sequence record 365815 | Addgene NGS Result
AGCCATGAAAACCGCCACTGCGCCGTTACCACCGCTGCGTTCGGTCAAGGTTCTGGACCAGTTGCGTGAG
CGCATACGCTACTTGCATTACAGTTTACGAACCGAACAGGCTTATGTCAACTGGGTTCGTGCCTTCATCC
GTTTCCACGGTGTGCGTCACCCGGCAACCTTGGGCAGCAGCGAAGTCGAGGCATTTCTGTCCTGGCTGGC
GAACGAGCGCAAGGTTTCGGTCTCCACGCATCGTCAGGCATTGGCGGCCTTGCTGTTCTTCTACGGCAAG
GTGCTGTGCACGGATCTGCCCTGGCTTCAGGAGATCGGAAGACCTCGGCCGTCGCGGCGCTTGCCGGTGG
TGCTGACCCCGGATGAAGTGGTTCGCATCCTCGGTTTTCTGGAAGGCGAGCATCGTTTGTTCGCCCAGGA
CTCTAGCTATAGTTCTAGTGGTTGGCTACGTATACTCCGGAATATTAATAGATCATGGAGATAATTAAAA
TGATAACCATCTCGCAAATAAATAAGTATTTTACTGTTTTCGTAACAGTTTTGTAATAAAAAAACCTATA
AATATTCCGGATTATTCATACCGTCCCACCATCGGGCGCGGATCTCGGTCCGAAACCATGTCGTACTACC
ATCACCATCACCATCACGATTACGATATCCCAACGACCGAAAACCTGTATTTTCAGGGCGCCATGGGATC
CGGCACCATGAAGTACCTGAACGTGCTGGCCAAAGCCCTCTATGACAACGTAGCTGAGTCTCCGGATGAA
CTCTCCTTCCGAAAGGGTGACATCATGACAGTGCTCGAGCGGGACACTCAGGGCCTGGATGGCTGGTGGC
TCTGCTCACTGCATGGGCGCCAGGGCATTGTGCCTGGTAACCGCCTCAAGATTCTGGTTGGCATGTATGA
CAAGAAGCCAGCAGCACCTGGACCAGGCCCACCTGCCACCCCACCCCAGCCCCAGCCCAGCCTTCCCCAG
GGCGTCCATACTCCAGTGCCTCCAGCTTCCCAGTACAGTCCCATGCTCCCCACTGCATACCAACCCCAAC
CTGACAATGTGTACCTGGTACCCACTCCCAGCAAGACTCAGCAAGGTCTCTACCAAGCCCCTGGGCCCAA
CCCACAGTTCCAGTCACCCCCAGCCAAACAAACATCCACATTCTCAAAGCAAACACCTCATCACTCATTT
CCCAGCCCTGCCACAGACCTTTACCAGGTGCCTCCAGGGCCTGGAAGTCCAGCCCAGGACATTTACCAGG
TGCCACCTTCCGCTGGCACAGGGCATGACATCTACCAAGTCCCTCCATCTTTGGACACCCGCAGCTGGGA
GGGAACGAAGCCACCGGCAAAGGTGGTGGTACCTACTCGAGTGGGACAGGGCTATGTGTACGAGGCCTCC
CAGGCAGAACAGGATGAGTACGACACCCCGCGCCACCTGCTAGCTCCAGGTTCCCAGGACATCTATGATG
TGCCCCCTGTTCGAGGACTGCTTCCCAACCAGTATGGCCAGGAGGTATATGACACCCCGCCTATGGCAGT
CAAAGGCCCCAATGGCCGAGACCCGTTGTTGGATGTGTATGACGTGCCCCCTAGTGTGGAGAAAGGCCTG
CCGCCGTCCAACCATCATTCGGTGTATGATGTTCCTCCTTCTGTGAGCAAGGATGTGCCTGATGGCCCAC
TGCTGCGTGAGGAAACATATGATGTACCCCCTGCCTTCGCCAAACCCAAGCCTTTTGATCCGACCCGACA
TCCATTAATCCTCGCTGCACCTCCTCCGGACTCCCCACCAGCTGAGGATGTGTATGATGTGCCACCCCCT
GCTCCTGACCTCTATGATGTGCCCCCTGGTTTGCGGCGGCCTGGCCCTGGAACACTGTATGACGTGCCTC
GAGAGCGGGTGCTCCCTCCTGAGGTGGCTGATGGGAGTGTAATTGATGATGGTGTGTATGCTGTGCCCCC
ACCAGCCGAGCGAGAGGCGCCAACAGATGGCAAGCGCCTGTCGGCCTCTAGCACGGGCAGCACACGCAGC
AGCCAATCGGCGTCTTCCTTGGAGGTAGTGGTGCCAGGTCGGGAGCCCCTGGAGCTGGAAGTTGCTGTGG
AGACCCTGGCTCGGCTACAGCAGGGTGTGAGCACCACCGTAGCCCACCTTCTGGACCTGGTGGGCAGTGC
CAGTGGCCCCGGGGGCTGGCGTAGTACCTCTGAGCCCCAGGAGCCTCCCGTGCAGGACCTGAAAGCTGCA
GTGGCCGCAGTTCATGGGGCAGTACATGAGCTCCTGGAGTTTGCCCGCAGTGCAGTGAGCAGTGCCACTC
ACACTTCTGACCGCACTTTGCACGCCAAGCTTAGCCGGCAGCTACAGAAGATGGAGGATGTGTACCAGAC
ACTGGTGGTCCATGGTCAGGTCCTTGACAGTGGCCGGGGAGGTCCAGGATTCACTCTGGACGACCTGGAC
CGCCTGGTGGCCTGCTCACGGGCTGTGCCCGAGGATGCCAAGCAGCTGGCCTCCTTTTTGCATGGTAATG
CCTCGCTGCTTTTCAGACGGACCAAAGCCCCTGGCCCCGGGCCTGAGGGCAGCAGCTCCCTGCACCTCAA
CCCCACCGATAAAGCCAGCAGCATCCAGTCACGCCCTCTACCCTCACCTCCAAAGTTCACCTCCCAGGAC
TCTCCGGATGGCCAGTATGAGAACAGTGAAGGGGGTTGGATGGAGGACTATGACTACGTTCATCTGCAGG
GGAAGGAGGAATTTGAGAAGACCCAGAAGGAACTGCTGGAAAAGGGCAACATCGTGCGACAGGGAAAAGG
CCAACTGGAGCTGCAGCAGCTGAAACAGTTTGAGCGACTGGAGCAGGAGGTGTCTCGTCCCATAGACCAT
GACCTGGCCAACTGGACACCAGCCCAGCCCCTTGTGCCGGGGCGGACAGGGGGACTGGGGCCTTCAGACC
GACAGCTGCTGCTCTTCTACTTGGAGCAGTGTGAGGCCAACCTGACCACACTGACAGATGCGGTGGACGC
CTTCTTCACCGCAGTGGCCACCAACCAGCCACCCAAGATCTTTGTGGCACACAGCAAGTTTGTCATTCTT
AGTGCACACAAGCTTGTGTTCATTGGGGACACACTGTCACGGCAGGCAAAGGCAGCTGATGTGCGAAGCC
AAGTGACCCACTACAGCAATCTGCTGTGTGACCTCCTGCGTGGCATCGTGGCCACCACCAAGGCCGCTGC
CCTGCAGTACCCATCCCCATCTGCTGCCCAGGACATGGTAGACAGGGTCAAGGAGCTAGGCCACAGCACT
CAGCAGTTCCGCCGTGTCCTGGGCCAGCTGGCTGCCGCCTGAAAGCAGAAGACTGCGGCCGCTTTCGAAT
CTAGAGCCTGCAGTCTCGAGGCATGCGGTACCAAGCTTGTCGAGAAGTACTAGAGGATCATAATCAGCCA
TACCACATTTGTAGAGGTTTTACTTGCTTTAAAAAACCTCCCACACCTCCCCCTGAACCTGAAACATAAA
ATGAATGCAATTGTTGTTGTTAACTTGTTTATTGCAGCTTATAATGGTTACAAATAAAGCAATAGCATCA
CAAATTTCACAAATAAAGCATTTTTTTCACTGCATTCTAGTTGTGGTTTGTCCAAACTCATCAATGTATC
TTATCATGTCTGGATCTGATCACTGATATCGCCTAGGAGATCCGAACCAGATAAGTGAAATCTAGTTCCA
AACTATTTTGTCATTTTTAATTTTCGTATTAGCTTACGACGCTACACCCAGTTCCCATCTATTTTGTCAC
TCTTCCCTAAATAATCCTTAAAAACTCCATTTCCACCCCTCCCAGTTCCCAACTATTTTGTCCGCCCACA
GCGGGGCATTTTTCTTCCTGTTATGTTTTTAATCAAACATCCTGCCAACTCCATGTGACAAACCGTCATC
TTCGGCTACTTTTTCTCTGTCACAGAATGAAAATTTTTCTGTCATCTCTTCGTTATTAATGTTTGTAATT
GACTGAATATCAACGCTTATTTGCAGCCTGAATGGCGAATGGG
[124 nt withheld, positions 4034-4157]
C
[91 nt withheld, positions 4159-4249]
A
[49 nt withheld, positions 4251-4299]
CCTTTGACGTTGGAGTCCACGTTCTT
[37 nt withheld, positions 4326-4362]
ACCCTATCTCGGTCTATTCTTTTGATTTATAAGGGATTTTGCCGATTTCGGCCTATTGGTTAAAAAATGA
GCTGATTTAACAAAAATTTAACGCGAATTTTAACAAAATATTAACGCTTACAATTTAGGTGGCACTTTTC
GGGGAAATGTGCGCGGAACCCCTATTTGTTTATTTTTCTAAATACATTCAAATATGTATCCGCTCATGAG
ACAATAACCCTGATAAATGCTTCAATAATATTGAAAAAGGAAGAGTATGAGTATTCAACATTTCCGTGTC
GCCCTTATTCCCTTTTTTGCGGCATTTTGCCTTCCTGTTTTTGCTCACCCAGAAACGCTGGTGAAAGTAA
AAGATGCTGAAGATCAGTTGGGTGCACGAGTGGGTTACATCGAACTGGATCTCAACAGCGGTAAGATCCT
TGAGAGTTTTCGCCCCGAAGAACGTTTTCCAATGATGAGCACTTTTAAAGTTCTGCTATGTGGCGCGGTA
TTATCCCGTATTGACGCCGGGCAAGAGCAACTCGGTCGCCGCATACACTATTCTCAGAATGACTTGGTTG
AGTACTCACCAGTCACAGAAAAGCATCTTACGGATGGCATGACAGTAAGAGAATTATGCAGTGCTGCCAT
AACCATGAGTGATAACACTGCGGCCAACTTACTTCTGACAACGATCGGAGGACCGAAGGAGCTAACCGCT
TTTTTGCACAACATGGGGGATCATGTAACTCGCCTTGATCGTTGGGAACCGGAGCTGAATGAAGCCATAC
CAAACGACGAGCGTGACACCACGATGCCTGTAGCAATGGCAACAACGTTGCGCAAACTATTAACTGGCGA
ACTACTTACTCTAGCTTCCCGGCAACAATTAATAGACTGGATGGAGGCGGATAAAGTTGCAGGACCACTT
CTGCGCTCGGCCCTTCCGGCTGGCTGGTTTATTGCTGATAAATCTGGAGCCGGTGAGCGTGGGTCTCGCG
GTATCATTGCAGCACTGGGGCCAGATGGTAAGCCCTCCCGTATCGTAGTTATCTACACGACGGGGAGTCA
GGCAACTATGGATGAACGAAATAGACAGATCGCTGAGATAGGTGCCTCACTGATTAAGCATTGGTAACTG
TCAGACCAAGTTTACTCATATATACTTTAGATTGATTTAAAACTTCATTTTTAATTTAAAAGGATCTAGG
TGAAGATCCTTTTTGATAATCTCATGACCAAAATCCCTTAACGTGAGTTTTCGTTCCACTGAGCGTCAGA
CCCCGTAGAAAAGATCAAAGGATCTTCTTGAGATCCTTTTTTTCTGCGCGTAATCTGCTGCTTGCAAACA
AAAAAACCACCGCTACCAGCGGTGGTTTGTTTGCCGGATCAAGAGCTACCAACTCTTTTTCCGAAGGTAA
CTGGCTTCAGCAGAGCGCAGATACCAAATACTGTTCTTCTAGTGTAGCCGTAGTTAGGCCACCACTTCAA
GAACTCTGTAGCACCGCCTACATACCTCGCTCTGCTAATCCTGTTACCAGTGGCTGCTGCCAGTGGCGAT
AAGTCGTGTCTTACCGGGTTGGACTCAAGACGATAGTTACCGGATAAGGCGCAGCGGTCGGGCTGAACGG
GGGGTTCGTGCACACAGCCCAGCTTGGAGCGAACGACCTACACCGAACTGAGATACCTACAGCGTGAGCT
ATGAGAAAGCGCCACGCTTCCCGAAGGGAGAAAGGCGGACAGGTATCCGGTAAGCGGCAGGGTCGGAACA
GGAGAGCGCACGAGGGAGCTTCCAGGGGGAAACGCCTGGTATCTTTATAGTCCTGTCGGGTTTCGCCACC
TCTGACTTGAGCGTCGATTTTTGTGATGCTCGTCAGGGGGGCGGAGCCTATGGAAAAACGCCAGCAACGC
GGCCTTTTTACGGTTCCTGGCCTTTTGCTGGCCTTTTGCTCACATGTTCTTTCCTGCGTTATCCCCTGAT
TCTGTGGATAACCGTATTACCGCCTTTGAGTGAGCTGATACCGCTCGCCGCAGCCGAACGACCGAGCGCA
GCGAGTCAGTGAGCGAGGAAGCGGAAGAGCGCCTGATGCGGTATTTTCTCCTTACGCATCTGTGCGGTAT
TTCACACCGCATAGACCAGCCGCGTAACCTGGCAAAATCGGTTACGGTTGAGTAATAAATGGATGCCCTG
CGTAAGCGGGTGTGGGCGGACAATAAAGTCTTAAACTGAACAAAATAGATCTAAACTATGACAATAAAGT
CTTAAACTAGACAGAATAGTTGTAAACTGAAATCAGTCCAGTTATGCTGTGAAAAAGCATACTGGACTTT
TGTTATGGCTAAAGCAAACTCTTCATTTTCTGAAGTGCAAATTGCCCGTCGTATTAAAGAGGGGCGTGGC
CAAGGGCATGGTAAAGACTATATTCGCGGCGTTGTGACAATTTACCGAACAACTCCGCGGCCGGGAAGCC
GATCTCGGCTTGAACGAATTGTTAGGTGGCGGTACTTGGGTCGATATCAAAGTGCATCACTTCTTCCCGT
ATGCCCAACTTTGTATAGAGAGCCACTGCGGGATCGTCACCGTAATCTGCTTGCACGTAGATCACATAAG
CACCAAGCGCGTTGGCCTCATGCTTGAGGAGATTGATGAGCGCGGTGGCAATGCCCTGCCTCCGGTGCTC
GCCGGAGACTGCGAGATCATAGATATAGATCTCACTACGCGGCTGCTCAAACTTGGGCAGAACGTAAGCC
GCGAGAGCGCCAACAACCGCTTCTTGGTCGAAGGCAGCAAGCGCGATGAATGTCTTACTACGGAGCAAGT
TCCCGAGGTAATCGGAGTCCGGCTGATGTTGGGAGTAGGTGGCTACGTCTCCGAACTCACGACCGAAAAG
ATCAAGAGCAGCCCGCATGGATTTGACTTGGTCAGGGCCGAGCCTACATGTGCGAATGATGCCCATACTT
GAGCCACCTAACTTTGTTTTAGGGCGACTGCCCTGCTGCGTAACATCGTTGCTGCTGCGTAACATCGTTG
CTGCTCCATAACATCAAACATCGACCCACGGCGTAACGCGCTTGCTGCTTGGATGCCCGAGGCATAGACT
GTACAAAAAAACAGTCATAACA
Features (pLannotate 1.2.2; 17 found; start..end, strand, type, name):
     92..120     -  promoter       Pc promoter: intI1 (promoter lies within the coding sequence); class 1 integron promoter
     98..445     -  CDS            YPR2_ECOLX (fragment): Protein predicted: Swiss-Prot protein existence level 4. From Escherichia coli.
    472..563     +  promoter       polyhedrin promoter: polh from Autographa californica; promoter for the baculovirus polyhedrin gene
    628..647     +  CDS            8xHis (fragment): 8xHis affinity tag
    669..689     +  CDS            TEV site: tobacco etch virus (TEV) protease recognition and cleavage site
    720..3329    +  CDS            Bcar1: BCAR1_MOUSE - Also known as Cas, Crkas. Experimental evidence at protein level: Swiss-Prot protein existence level 1. Docking protein which plays a central coordinating role for tyrosine kinase-based signaling related to cell adhesion (By similarity). Implicated in induction of cell migration and cell branching (PubMed:25499443). Involved in the BCAR3-mediated inhibition of TGFB signaling (PubMed:25499443). From Mus musculus (Mouse).
   3416..3499    +  CDS            large T antigen (fragment): large T antigen from SV40 (simian virus 40)
   3522..3656    +  polyA_signal   SV40 poly(A) signal: SV40 polyadenylation signal
   3685..3850    -  mobile_element Tn7L: mini-Tn7 element (left end of the Tn7 transposon) Tn7
   4013..4029    +  CDS            lacZα (fragment): LacZα fragment of β-galactosidase; lacZ fragment
   4034..4488    +  rep_origin     f1 ori (sequence partly withheld): f1 bacteriophage origin of replication; arrow indicates direction of (+) strand synthesis
   4514..4618    +  promoter       AmpR promoter: bla
   4619..5479    +  CDS            AmpR: β-lactamase; bla; confers resistance to ampicillin, carbenicillin, and related antibiotics
   5650..6238    +  rep_origin     ori: high-copy-number ColE1/pMB1/pBR322/pUC origin of replication
   6424..6475    -  misc_feature   bom (fragment): basis of mobility region from pBR322
   6543..6767    -  mobile_element Tn7R: mini-Tn7 element (right end of the Tn7 transposon) Tn7
   6834..7367    -  CDS            GmR: gentamycin acetyltransferase; aacC1; confers resistance to gentamycin
