[The description below was written by a language model from this plasmid's Addgene catalogue record and pLannotate feature annotations shown in this document.]
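Description:
p130Cas is a baculovirus donor plasmid built on the pFastBac HTb backbone for producing recombinant rat p130Cas (BCAR1, also called Crk-associated substrate) in Sf9 insect cells. The roughly 2.6 kb Bcar1 coding sequence was inserted between BamHI and NotI sites, both retained, downstream of the Autographa californica polyhedrin promoter, a very strong late baculoviral promoter, and is followed by an SV40 polyadenylation signal. The open reading frame starts with an N-terminal histidine tag (recorded as His6; the annotation software matched it as a partial 8xHis feature) followed by a TEV protease cleavage site, so the protein can be affinity purified and the tag then removed. The automated annotation labels the insert by its closest match, mouse BCAR1, whereas the catalogue entry gives the species as rat.

The expression cassette, together with a gentamicin resistance gene, lies between the Tn7L and Tn7R ends of a mini-Tn7 element. In pFastBac-type systems this arrangement allows site-specific transposition of the cassette into a baculovirus shuttle vector (bacmid) in a suitable E. coli host, and the recombinant bacmid is then used to generate virus for infecting insect cells. In bacteria the plasmid is maintained through a ColE1/pMB1-type origin and selected with ampicillin via the β-lactamase gene; an f1 origin is also present. The catalogue lists it as low copy, although the annotated origin is described as a high-copy type.

p130Cas is a docking protein in tyrosine kinase signalling linked to cell adhesion, and the associated study concerns phase separation in integrin clustering and nascent adhesion formation, consistent with use of the purified protein in that work.
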