Addgene plasmid #186131: p130Cas
Purpose: For expression of recombinant p130Cas in SF9 cells.
Depositing lab: Michael Rosen. Depositing organization: University of Texas Southwestern Medical Center. Publication: Synergistic phase separation of two pathways promotes integrin clustering and nascent adhesion formation. Case LB, De Pasquale M, Henry L, Rosen MK. Elife. 2022 Jan 20;11. pii: 72588. doi: 10.7554/eLife.72588. PubMed 35049497.
Backbone
  Vector backbone: pFastBac Htb
  Backbone size w/o insert (bp): 4856
  Vector type: Insect Expression
Growth in bacteria
  Bacterial resistance: Ampicillin, 100 μg/mL
  Growth temperature: 37°C
  Growth strain: DH5alpha
  Copy number: Low Copy
Gene/Insert
  Gene/Insert name: BCAR1
  Species: R. norvegicus (rat)
  Insert size (bp): 2625
  Entrez Gene: Bcar1 (a.k.a. Cas, Crkas, P130CAS)
  Promoter: polyhedrin promoter
  Tag / fusion protein: His6 (N terminal on insert)
  Cloning method: Restriction Enzyme; 5′ cloning site BamHI (not destroyed); 3′ cloning site NotI (not destroyed)
  Sequencing primers: 5′ polyhedrin-fwd,; 3′ SV40pA-R
Resource information
  A portion of this plasmid was derived from a plasmid made by: Gift from W.T. Miller (PMID: 11389136)
Terms and licenses: Academic/Nonprofit Terms; Industry Terms: Not Available to Industry
How to cite: p130Cas was a gift from Michael Rosen (Addgene plasmid # 186131 ; http://n2t.net/addgene:186131 ; RRID:Addgene_186131)
